Addgene plasmid #241782: pDS_P(aphII)-dsCsgA-Mfp3-S
Purpose: pBBR1MCS replicative vector for increasing biofilm attachment
Depositing lab: Marc Güell. Depositing organization: Universitat Pompeu Fabra. Publication: Engineered Marine Biofilms for Ocean Environment Monitoring. Nevot G, Pol Cros M, Toloza L, Campama-Sanz N, Artigues-Lleixa M, Aguilera L, Guell M. ACS Synth Biol. 2025 Jun 22. doi: 10.1021/acssynbio.5c00192. PubMed 40545707.
Backbone
  Vector backbone: pBBR1MCS
  Vector type: Bacterial Expression, Synthetic Biology
Growth in bacteria
  Bacterial resistance: Chloramphenicol, 25 μg/mL
  Growth temperature: 37°C
  Growth strain: DH5alpha
  Copy number: Unknown
Gene/Insert
  Gene/Insert name: dsCsgA-Mfp3-S
  Species: Dinoroseobacter Shibae
  Mutation: WT
  Cloning method: Gibson Cloning
Terms and licenses: Academic/Nonprofit Terms; Industry Terms: Not Available to Industry
How to cite: pDS_P(aphII)-dsCsgA-Mfp3-S was a gift from Marc Güell (Addgene plasmid # 241782 ; http://n2t.net/addgene:241782 ; RRID:Addgene_241782)
