[The description below was written by a language model from this plasmid's Addgene catalogue record and pLannotate feature annotations shown in this document.]
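Description:
pDS_P(aphII)-dsCsgA-Mfp3-S is a 5.8 kb broad-host-range bacterial expression plasmid built on the pBBR1MCS backbone. It is described as a replicative vector for increasing biofilm attachment, in the context of engineered marine biofilms. Replication depends on the pBBR1 oriV together with the plasmid-encoded pBBR1 Rep protein, a pairing from Bordetella bronchiseptica that allows maintenance in diverse Gram-negative hosts as well as in E. coli, where the plasmid is propagated. Selection is by chloramphenicol, through a chloramphenicol acetyltransferase gene driven by its native cat promoter. Short fragments annotated as TcR, lacI, M13 ori and the CAP binding site appear to be backbone remnants rather than functional parts.

The payload is dsCsgA-Mfp3-S, recorded as wild type with Dinoroseobacter shibae as the species. The name suggests a fusion of a CsgA-type curli amyloid subunit with an Mfp3-derived mussel foot adhesive protein, but the record does not spell out this composition. The coding sequence itself is not annotated. It presumably occupies the roughly 1 kb unannotated gap on the reverse strand between a T7 gene 10 ribosome binding site and a C-terminal His tag, which is followed by a T7 terminator.

The plasmid name indicates an aphII promoter. That element is not annotated by name, although a Tn5-derived fragment immediately upstream of the cassette may correspond to this region, since aphII originates from Tn5. A T7 promoter and lac operator are also detected just upstream of the RBS, probably carried over from a pET-type source. The construct is intended to make the host display or secrete an adhesive fusion protein that strengthens surface attachment.
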