Features (pLannotate 1.2.2; 17 found; start..end, strand, type, name):
    571..1233    +  CDS            pBBR1 Rep: replication protein for the broad-host-range plasmid pBBR1 from Bordetella bronchiseptica
   1294..1363    +  CDS            TcR (fragment): tetracycline efflux protein; tet; confers resistance to tetracycline
   1693..1724    -  CDS            CmR (fragment): chloramphenicol acetyltransferase confers resistance to chloramphenicol
   1724..1777    +  rep_origin     M13 ori (fragment): M13 bacteriophage origin of replication; arrow indicates direction of (+) strand synthesis
   1800..1847    -  terminator     T7 terminator: transcription terminator for bacteriophage T7 RNA polymerase
   1855..1904    -  CDS            SET1 (fragment): solubility-enhancement tag derived from T7 phage gene 10B
   1920..1940    -  CDS            7xHis: 6xHis affinity tag
   2993..3015    -  RBS            RBS: efficient ribosome binding site from bacteriophage T7 gene 10 (Olins and Rangwala, 1989)
   3030..3054    -  protein_bind   lac operator: The lac repressor binds to the lac operator to inhibit transcription in E. coli. This inhibition can be relieved by adding lactose or isopropyl-β-D-thiogalactopyranoside (IPTG). lac repressor encoded by lacI
   3055..3073    -  promoter       T7 promoter: promoter for bacteriophage T7 RNA polymerase
   3134..3244    -  CDS            tnpA (fragment): TN5P_ECOLX - Also known as tnp. Experimental evidence at protein level: Swiss-Prot protein existence level 1. Mediates transposition of transposon Tn5 by a 'cut and paste' mechanism. First, the monomeric transposase binds the 19 bp inverted DNA repeats flanking the transposon. Then, dimerization of the DNA- bound transposase creates a synaptic DNA complex. After nicking of the first DNA strand, excision of the transposon proceeds through a series of intermediates. The transposase then mediates the insertion of the transposon at a new site by strand transfer. The activity of the wild- type tran
   3255..3276    -  protein_bind   CAP binding site: CAP binding activates transcription in the presence of cAMP. E. coli catabolite activator protein
   3289..3381    -  CDS            lacI (fragment): lac repressor; lacI; The lac repressor binds to the lac operator to inhibit transcription in E. coli. This inhibition can be relieved by adding lactose or isopropyl-β-D-thiogalactopyranoside (IPTG).
   3392..4022    -  CDS            CmR (fragment): chloramphenicol acetyltransferase; cat; confers resistance to chloramphenicol
   4023..4125    -  promoter       cat promoter: promoter of the E. coli cat gene encoding chloramphenicol acetyltransferase
   4265..4417    -  CDS            tnpA (fragment): TN5P_ECOLX - Also known as tnp. Experimental evidence at protein level: Swiss-Prot protein existence level 1. Mediates transposition of transposon Tn5 by a 'cut and paste' mechanism. First, the monomeric transposase binds the 19 bp inverted DNA repeats flanking the transposon. Then, dimerization of the DNA- bound transposase creates a synaptic DNA complex. After nicking of the first DNA strand, excision of the transposon proceeds through a series of intermediates. The transposase then mediates the insertion of the transposon at a new site by strand transfer. The activity of the wild- type tran
   5581..570     +  rep_origin     pBBR1 oriV (across the origin): replication origin of the broad-host-range plasmid pBBR1 from Bordetella bronchiseptica; requires the pBBR1 Rep protein for replication
>Addgene plasmid #241782 | pDS_P(aphII)-dsCsgA-Mfp3-S | addgene full sequence | sequence record 488486 | Addgene NGS Result
CCGGCCTGCGGCCTGCGCGCTTCGCTTGCCGGTTGGACACCAAGTGGAAGGCGGGTCAAGGCTCGCGCAG
CGACCGCGCAGCGGCTTGGCCTTGACGCGCCTGGAACGACCCAAGCCTATGCGAGTGGGGGCAGTCGAAG
GGCGAAGCCCGCCCGCCTGCCCCCCGAGCCTCACGGCGGCGAGTGCGGGGGTTCCAAGGGGGCAGCGCCA
CCTTGGGCAAGGCCGAAGGCCGCGCAGTCGATCAACAAGCCCCGGAGGGGCCACTTTTTGCCGGAGGGGG
AGCCGCGCCGAAGGCGTGGGGGAACCCCGCAGGGGTGCCCTTCTTTGGGCACCAAAGAACTAGATATAGG
GCGAAATGCGAAAGACTTAAAAATCAACAACTTAAAAAAGGGGGGTACGCAACAGCTCATTGCGGCACCC
CCCGCAATAGCTCATTGCGTAGGTTAAAGAAAATCTGTAATTGACTGCCACTTTTACGCAACGCATAATT
GTTGTCGCGCTGCCGAAAAGTTGCAGCTGATTGCGCATGGTGCCGCAACCGTGCGGCACCCCTACCGCAT
GGAGATAAGCATGGCCACGCAGTCCAGAGAAATCGGCATTCAAGCCAAGAACAAGCCCGGTCACTGGGTG
CAAACGGAACGCAAAGCGCATGAGGCGTGGGCCGGGCTTATTGCGAGGAAACCCACGGCGGCAATGCTGC
TGCATCACCTCGTGGCGCAGATGGGCCACCAGAACGCCGTGGTGGTCAGCCAGAAGACACTTTCCAAGCT
CATCGGACGTTCTTTGCGGACGGTCCAATACGCAGTCAAGGACTTGGTGGCCGAGCGCTGGATCTCCGTC
GTGAAGCTCAACGGCCCCGGCACCGTGTCGGCCTACGTGGTCAATGACCGCGTGGCGTGGGGCCAGCCCC
GCGACCAGTTGCGCCTGTCGGTGTTCAGTGCCGCCGTGGTGGTTGATCACGACGACCAGGACGAATCGCT
GTTGGGGCATGGCGACCTGCGCCGCATCCCGACCCTGTATCCGGGCGAGCAGCAACTACCGACCGGCCCC
GGCGAGGAGCCGCCCAGCCAGCCCGGCATTCCGGGCATGGAACCAGACCTGCCAGCCTTGATCGAAACGG
AGGAATGGGAACGGCGCGGGCAGCAGCGCCTGCCGATGCCCGATGAGCCGTGTTTTCTGGACGATGGCGA
GCCGTTGGAGCCGCCGACACGGGTCACGCTGCCGCGCCGGTAGCACTTGGGTTGCGCAGCAACCCGTAAG
TGCGCTGTTCCAGACTATCGGCTGTAGCCGCCTCGCCGCCCTATACCTTGTCTGCCTCCCCGCGTTGCGT
CGCGGTGCATGGAGCCGGGCCACCTCGACCTGAATGGAAGCCGGCGGCACCTCGCTAACGGATTCACCGT
TTTTATCAGGCTCTGGGAGGCAGAATAAATGATCATATCGTCAATTATTACCTCCACGGGGAGAGCCTGA
GCAAACTGGCCTCAGGCATTTGAGAAGCACACGGTCACACTGCTTCCGGTAGTCAATAAACCGGTAAACC
AGCAATAGACATAAGCGGCTATTTAACGACCCTGCCCTGAACCGACGACCGGGTCGAATTTGCTTTCGAA
TTTCTGCCATTCATCCGCTTATTATCACTTATTCAGGCGTAGCAACCAGGCGTTTAAGGGCACCAATAAC
TGCCTTAAAAAAATTACGCCCCGCCCTGCCACTCATCGCAGTACGGCCTATTGGTTAAAAAATGAGCTGA
TTTAACAAAAATTTAACGCGAATTTTACGGATATAGTTCCTCCTTTCAGCAAAAAACCCCTCAAGACCCG
TTTAGAGGCCCCAAGGGGTTATGCTAGTTATTGCTCAGCGGTGGCAGCAGCCAACTCAGCTTCCTTTCGG
GCTTTGTTAGCAGCCGGATCTCACTATTAATGGTGATGGTGATGGTGATGGTAGCCGCCCCAGGGGCCGT
TGTTCCACCCCTTGTTCCAGCCATACCGGCCATGGTAGCCGTTATAGCCGTTGTAGCCGTAGTAGCCATT
ATTGTACGGCCACGGCGCGTTATAGCCCAGGTCGTATCCGTAGCCCCCACTGCCACCGCCACCGCTACCG
CCACCGCCCCAGGGCACCTCCTTGCCGGCCCAGTCGAAAAATCCGCCGGTCTGCGCGGCGGTGACGCCGT
CCATGACCCGCACGAGGTTGGCCGCGGCCTCCGCGGGTGCCACGGCGGGGTGTCGTCCGAGGTATTTCGC
GGTGAACGGCGTGGCGACCGTGCCGGGATGCAGAGCAATGACGGCCGCCTGCTTGTGGGTGCGGGAAATC
TCGATCGCCGCCGTATGGACGATCTGGTTCACCGCAGCCTTGGCGGCCCGGTAACTGTACCAACCGCCGA
GCCGGTTGTCGCCGATCGAACCGACCCGCGCCGACAGCACGGCGAATACGCAGGGGGTATCCTTGGGCAA
CAGCCGCTGCGCGTGCCGAAGCACCAGTGCCGGCCCCATCGCATTCAGGGCGAACTGATCCAGGAGACCC
TGCGGCGAGAGGTCGCGCAGGGACTTTTCCGGTGCCGCCCCGCCGATCTCGAGCGCGCCGGTGGCGACCA
CGACCCGCGCGAAAGGACCCTCCAGACGGCTCAGATGGGCGTTGACCGAGTCCTCGTCCGTGATGTCGAA
CCCGTCGACGCTCCGCGACAGGCCCTTGATTTCGTGTGTTTTTGTTAGCTCCGCAACCAGCGCGGCACCA
ATGCCGCCGGAACTGCCGAGCACGAGGGCGCGAGGGGCCATGGCTTCTCTCCTTCACAGGAGGGTGACAC
TTAGGTCGCAGCGGCAATCTGCCGAGGCTTTTTATTAACCTTTTCGCGGTAGCGTTTTTGCAAGGCTGAG
GGAGGCGACATAGAGTGAGTTTGACCTATGACCAGACTGCTATTGGCCGCGCTTTTGACCGCGCTGCTCG
GGGGCCCGGCCTCCGCGATTGAACTGCACCTGCTGCGGAGCTCATATGTATATCTCCTTCTTAAAGTTAA
ACAAAATTATTTCTAGAGGGGAATTGTTATCCGCTCACAATTCCCCTATAGTGAGTCGTATTAATTTCGC
GGGATCGAGATCAATTCCGCGAGCGAAACGATCCTCATCCTGTCTCTTGATCAGATCTTGATCCCCTGCG
CCATCAGATCCTTGGCGGCAAGAAAGCCATCCAGTTTACTTTGCAGGGCTTCCCAACCTTACCAGAGGGC
GCCCCAGCTGGCAATTCCGGGCCTGGGGTGCCTAATGAGTGAGCTAACTCACATTAATTGCGTTGCGCTC
ACTGCCCGCTTTCCAGTCGGGAAACCTGTCGTGCCAGCTGCATTAATGAATCGGCCAACGCGCGGGGAGA
GGCGGTTTGCGTATTGGGCGCATGCATAAAAACTGTTGTAATTCATTAAGCATTCTGCCGACATGGAAGC
CATCACAAACGGCATGATGAACCTGAATCGCCAGCGGCATCAGCACCTTGTCGCCTTGCGTATAATATTT
GCCCATGGTGAAAACGGGGGCGAAGAAGTTGTCCATATTGGCCACGTTTAAATCAAAACTGGTGAAACTC
ACCCAGGGATTGGCTGAGACGAAAAACATATTCTCAATAAACCCTTTAGGGAAATAGGCCAGGTTTTCAC
CGTAACACGCCACATCTTGCGAATATATGTGTAGAAACTGCCGGAAATCGTCGTGGTATTCACTCCAGAG
CGATGAAAACGTTTCAGTTTGCTCATGGAAAACGGTGTAACAAGGGTGAACACTATCCCATATCACCAGC
TCACCGTCTTTCATTGCCATACGGAATTCCGGATGAGCATTCATCAGGCGGGCAAGAATGTGAATAAAGG
CCGGATAAAACTTGTGCTTATTTTTCTTTACGGTCTTTAAAAAGGCCGTAATATCCAGCTGAACGGTCTG
GTTATAGGTACATTGAGCAACTGACTGAAATGCCTCAAAATGTTCTTTACGATGCCATTGGGATATATCA
ACGGTGGTATATCCAGTGATTTTTTTCTCCATTTTAGCTTCCTTAGCTCCTGAAAATCTCGATAACTCAA
AAAATACGCCCGGTAGTGATCTTATTTCATTATGGTGAAAGTTGGAACCTCTTACGTGCCGATCAACGTC
TCATTTTCGCCAAAAGTTGGCTCAGGGCTTCCCGGTATCAACAGGGACACCAGGATTTATTTATTCTGCG
AAGTGATCTTCCGTCACAGGTATTTATTCGAAGACGAAAGGGCCTCGTGATACGCCTATTTTTATAGGTT
AATGATCGCCATGTAAGCCCACTGCAAGCTACCTGCTTTCTCTTTGCGCTTGCGTTTTCCCTTGTCCAGA
TAGCCCAGTAGCTGACATTCATCCCAGGTGGCACTTTTCGGGGAAATGTGCGCGCCCGCGTTCCTGCTGG
CGCTGGGCCTGTTTCTGGCGCTGGACTTCCCGCTGTTCCGTCAGCAGCTTTTCGCCCACGGCCTTGATGA
TCGCGGCGGCCTTGGCCTGCATATCCCGATTCAACGGCCCCAGGGCGTCCAGAACGGGCTTCAGGCGCTC
CCGAAGGTCTCGGGCCGTCTCTTGGGCTTGATCGGCCTTCTTGCGCATCTCACGCGCTCCTGCGGCGGCC
TGTAGGGCAGGCTCATACCCCTGCCGAACCGCTTTTGTCAGCCGGTCGGCCACGGCTTCCGGCGTCTCAA
CGCGCTTTGAGATTCCCAGCTTTTCGGCCAATCCCTGCGGTGCATAGGCGCGTGGCTCGACCGCTTGCGG
GCTGATGGTGACGTGGCCCACTGGTGGCCGCTCCAGGGCCTCGTAGAACGCCTGAATGCGCGTGTGACGT
GCCTTGCTGCCCTCGATGCCCCGTTGCAGCCCTAGATCGGCCACAGCGGCCGCAAACGTGGTCTGGTCGC
GGGTCATCTGCGCTTTGTTGCCGATGAACTCCTTGGCCGACAGCCTGCCGTCCTGCGTCAGCGGCACCAC
GAACGCGGTCATGTGCGGGCTGGTTTCGTCACGGTGGATGCTGGCCGTCACGATGCGATCCGCCCCGTAC
TTGTCCGCCAGCCACTTGTGCGCCTTCTCGAAGAACGCCGCCTGCTGTTCTTGGCTGGCCGACTTCCACC
ATTCCGGGCTGGCCGTCATGACGTACTCGACCGCCAACACAGCGTCCTTGCGCCGCTTCTCTGGCAGCAA
CTCGCGCAGTCGGCCCATCGCTTCATCGGTGCTGCTGGCCGCCCAGTGCTCGTTCTCTGGCGTCCTGCTG
GCGTCAGCGTTGGGCGTCTCGCGCTCGCGGTAGGCGTGCTTGAGACTGGCCGCCACGTTGCCCATTTTCG
CCAGCTTCTTGCATCGCATGATCGCGTATGCCGCCATGCCTGCCCCTCCCTTTTGGTGTCCAACCGGCTC
GACGGGGGCAGCGCAAGGCGGTGCCTCCGGCGGGCCACTCAATGCTTGAGTATACTCACTAGACTTTGCT
TCGCAAAGTCGTGACCGCCTACGGCGGCTGCGGCGCCCTACGGGCTTGCTCTCCGGGCTTCGCCCTGCGC
GGTCGCTGCGCTCCCTTGCCAGCCCGTGGATATGTGGACGATGGCCGCGAGCGGCCACCGGCTGGCTCGC
TTCGCTCGGCCCGTGGACAACCCTGCTGGACAAGCTGATGGACAGGCTGCGCCTGCCCACGAGCTTGACC
ACAGGGATTGCCCACCGGCTACCCAGCCTTCGACCACATACCCACCGGCTCCAACTGCGCGGCCTGCGGC
CTTGCCCCATCAATTTTTTTAATTTTCTCTGGGGAAAAGCCT
